>Addgene plasmid #158455 | pLEX307-APN-blast | addgene full sequence | sequence record 308147 | Addgene NGS Result
CTCGAGGCCTGCAGGTGCAAAGATGGATAAAGTTTTAAACAGAGAGGAATCTTTGCAGCTAATGGACCTT
CTAGGTCTTGAAAGGAGTGGGAATTGGCTCCGGTGCCCGTCAGTGGGCAGAGCGCACATCGCCCACAGTC
CCCGAGAAGTTGGGGGGAGGGGTCGGCAATTGAACCGGTGCCTAGAGAAGGTGGCGCGGGGTAAACTGGG
AAAGTGATGTCGTGTACTGGCTCCGCCTTTTTCCCGAGGGTGGGGGAGAACCGTATATAAGTGCAGTAGT
CGCCGTGAACGTTCTTTTTCGCAACGGGTTTGCCGCCAGAACACAGGTAAGTGCCGTGTGTGGTTCCCGC
GGGCCTGGCCTCTTTACGGGTTATGGCCCTTGCGTGCCTTGAATTACTTCCACCTGGCTGCAGTACGTGA
TTCTTGATCCCGAGCTTCGGGTTGGAAGTGGGTGGGAGAGTTCGAGGCCTTGCGCTTAAGGAGCCCCTTC
GCCTCGTGCTTGAGTTGAGGCCTGGCCTGGGCGCTGGGGCCGCCGCGTGCGAATCTGGTGGCACCTTCGC
GCCTGTCTCGCTGCTTTCGATAAGTCTCTAGCCATTTAAAATTTTTGATGACCTGCTGCGACGCTTTTTT
TCTGGCAAGATAGTCTTGTAAATGCGGGCCAAGATCTGCACACTGGTATTTCGGTTTTTGGGGCCGCGGG
CGGCGACGGGGCCCGTGCGTCCCAGCGCACATGTTCGGCGAGGCGGGGCCTGCGAGCGCGGCCACCGAGA
ATCGGACGGGGGTAGTCTCAAGCTGGCCGGCCTGCTCTGGTGCCTGGCCTCGCGCCGCCGTGTATCGCCC
CGCCCTGGGCGGCAAGGCTGGCCCGGTCGGCACCAGTTGCGTGAGCGGAAAGATGGCCGCTTCCCGGCCC
TGCTGCAGGGAGCTCAAAATGGAGGACGCGGCGCTCGGGAGAGCGGGCGGGTGAGTCACCCACACAAAGG
AAAAGGGCCTTTCCGTCCTCAGCCGTCGCTTCATGTGACTCCACGGAGTACCGGGCGCCGTCCAGGCACC
TCGATTAGTTCTCGAGCTTTTGGAGTACGTCGTCTTTAGGTTGGGGGGAGGGGTTTTATGCGATGGAGTT
TCCCCACACTGAGTGGGTGGAGACTGAAGTTAGGCCAGCTTGGCACTTGATGTAATTCTCCTTGGAATTT
GCCCTTTTTGAGTTTGGATCTTGGTTCATTCTCAAGCCTCAGACAGTGGTTCAAAGTTTTTTTCTTCCAT
TTCAGGTGTCGTGAGGCTAGCATCGATTGATCAACAAGTTTGTACAAAAAAGCAGGCTACAAAATGGCCA
AGGGCTTCTATATTTCCAAGTCCCTGGGCATCCTGGGGATCCTCCTGGGCGTGGCAGCCGTGTGCACAAT
CATCGCACTGTCAGTGGTGTACTCCCAGGAGAAGAACAAGAACGCCAACAGCTCCCCCGTGGCCTCCACC
ACCCCGTCCGCCTCAGCCACCACCAACCCCGCCTCGGCCACCACCTTGGACCAAAGTAAAGCGTGGAATC
GTTACCGCCTCCCCAACACGCTGAAACCCGATTCCTACCGGGTGACGCTGAGACCGTACCTCACCCCCAA
TGACAGGGGCCTGTACGTTTTTAAGGGCTCCAGCACCGTCCGTTTCACCTGCAAGGAGGCCACTGACGTC
ATCATCATCCACAGCAAGAAGCTCAACTACACCCTCAGCCAGGGGCACAGGGTGGTCCTGCGTGGTGTGG
GAGGCTCCCAGCCCCCCGACATTGACAAGACTGAGCTGGTGGAGCCCACCGAGTACCTGGTGGTGCACCT
CAAGGGCTCCCTGGTGAAGGACAGCCAGTATGAGATGGACAGCGAGTTCGAGGGGGAGTTGGCAGATGAC
CTGGCGGGCTTCTACCGCAGCGAGTACATGGAGGGCAATGTCAGAAAGGTGGTGGCCACTACACAGATGC
AGGCTGCAGATGCCCGGAAGTCCTTCCCATGCTTCGATGAGCCGGCCATGAAGGCCGAGTTCAACATCAC
GCTTATCCACCCCAAGGACCTGACAGCCCTGTCCAACATGCTTCCCAAAGGTCCCAGCACCCCACTTCCA
GAAGACCCCAACTGGAATGTCACTGAGTTCCACACCACGCCCAAGATGTCCACGTACTTGCTGGCCTTCA
TTGTCAGTGAGTTCGACTACGTGGAGAAGCAGGCATCCAATGGTGTCTTGATCCGGATCTGGGCCCGGCC
CAGTGCCATTGCGGCGGGCCACGGCGATTATGCCCTGAACGTGACGGGCCCCATCCTTAACTTCTTTGCT
GGTCATTATGACACACCCTACCCACTCCCAAAATCAGACCAGATTGGCCTGCCAGACTTCAACGCCGGCG
CCATGGAGAACTGGGGACTGGTGACCTACCGGGAGAACTCCCTGCTGTTCGACCCCCTGTCCTCCTCCAG
CAGCAACAAGGAGCGGGTGGTCACTGTGATTGCTCATGAGCTGGCCCACCAGTGGTTCGGGAACCTGGTG
ACCATAGAGTGGTGGAATGACCTGTGGCTGAACGAGGGCTTCGCCTCCTACGTGGAGTACCTGGGTGCTG
ACTATGCGGAGCCCACCTGGAACTTGAAAGACCTCATGGTGCTGAATGATGTGTACCGCGTGATGGCAGT
GGATGCACTGGCCTCCTCCCACCCGCTGTCCACACCCGCCTCGGAGATCAACACGCCGGCCCAGATCAGT
GAGCTGTTTGACGCCATCTCCTACAGCAAGGGCGCCTCAGTCCTCAGGATGCTCTCCAGCTTCCTGTCCG
AGGACGTATTCAAGCAGGGCCTGGCGTCCTACCTCCACACCTTTGCCTACCAGAACACCATCTACCTGAA
CCTGTGGGACCACCTGCAGGAGGCTGTGAACAACCGGTCCATCCAACTCCCCACCACCGTGCGGGACATC
ATGAACCGCTGGACCCTGCAGATGGGCTTCCCGGTCATCACGGTGGATACCAGCACGGGGACCCTTTCCC
AGGAGCACTTCCTCCTTGACCCCGATTCCAATGTTACCCGCCCCTCAGAATTCAACTACGTGTGGATTGT
GCCCATCACATCCATCAGAGATGGCAGACAGCAGCAGGACTACTGGCTGATAGATGTAAGAGCCCAGAAC
GATCTCTTCAGCACATCAGGCAATGAGTGGGTCCTGCTGAACCTCAATGTGACGGGCTATTACCGGGTGA
ACTACGACGAAGAGAACTGGAGGAAGATTCAGACTCAGCTGCAGAGAGACCACTCGGCCATCCCTGTCAT
CAATCGGGCACAGATCATTAATGACGCCTTCAACCTGGCCAGTGCCCATAAGGTCCCTGTCACTCTGGCG
CTGAACAACACCCTCTTCCTGATTGAAGAGAGACAGTACATGCCCTGGGAGGCCGCCCTGAGCAGCCTGA
GCTACTTCAAGCTCATGTTTGACCGCTCCGAGGTCTATGGCCCCATGAAGAACTACCTGAAGAAGCAGGT
CACACCCCTCTTCATTCACTTCAGAAATAATACCAACAACTGGAGGGAGATCCCAGAAAACCTGATGGAC
CAGTACAGCGAGGTTAATGCCATCAGCACCGCCTGCTCCAACGGAGTTCCAGAGTGTGAGGAGATGGTCT
CTGGCCTTTTCAAGCAGTGGATGGAGAACCCCAATAATAACCCGATCCACCCCAACCTGCGGTCCACCGT
CTACTGCAACGCTATCGCCCAGGGCGGGGAGGAGGAGTGGGACTTCGCCTGGGAGCAGTTCCGAAATGCC
ACACTGGTCAATGAGGCTGACAAGCTCCGGGCAGCCCTGGCCTGCAGCAAAGAGTTGTGGATCCTGAACA
GGTACCTGAGCTACACCCTGAACCCGGACTTAATCCGGAAGCAGGACGCCACCTCTACCATCATCAGCAT
TACCAACAACGTCATTGGGCAAGGTCTGGTCTGGGACTTTGTCCAGAGCAACTGGAAGAAGCTTTTTAAC
GATTATGGTGGTGGCTCGTTCTCCTTCTCCAACCTCATCCAGGCAGTGACACGACGATTCTCCACCGAGT
ATGAGCTGCAGCAGCTGGAGCAGTTCAAGAAGGACAACGAGGAAACAGGCTTCGGCTCAGGCACCCGGGC
CCTGGAGCAAGCCCTGGAGAAGACGAAAGCCAACATCAAGTGGGTGAAGGAGAACAAGGAGGTGGTGCTC
CAGTGGTTCACAGAAAACAGCAAATAGAACCCAGCTTTCTTGTACAAAGTGGTTGATATCGGTAAGCCTA
TCCCTAACCCTCTCCTCGGTCTCGATTCTACGTAGTAATGAACTAGTACCGGTTAAGTCGACAATCAACG
CGTTAAGTCGACAATCAACCTCTGGATTACAAAATTTGTGAAAGATTGACTGGTATTCTTAACTATGTTG
CTCCTTTTACGCTATGTGGATACGCTGCTTTAATGCCTTTGTATCATGCTATTGCTTCCCGTATGGCTTT
CATTTTCTCCTCCTTGTATAAATCCTGGTTGCTGTCTCTTTATGAGGAGTTGTGGCCCGTTGTCAGGCAA
CGTGGCGTGGTGTGCACTGTGTTTGCTGACGCAACCCCCACTGGTTGGGGCATTGCCACCACCTGTCAGC
TCCTTTCCGGGACTTTCGCTTTCCCCCTCCCTATTGCCACGGCGGAACTCATCGCCGCCTGCCTTGCCCG
CTGCTGGACAGGGGCTCGGCTGTTGGGCACTGACAATTCCGTGGTGTTGTCGGGGAAATCATCGTCCTTT
CCTTGGCTGCTCGCCTGTGTTGCCACCTGGATTCTGCGCGGGACGTCCTTCTGCTACGTCCCTTCGGCCC
TCAATCCAGCGGACCTTCCTTCCCGCGGCCTGCTGCCGGCTCTGCGGCCTCTTCCGCGTCTTCGCCTTCG
CCCTCAGACGAGTCGGATCTCCCTTTGGGCCGCCTCCCCGCGTCGACTTTAAGACCAATGACTTACAAGG
CAGCTGTAGATCTTAGCCACTTTTTAAAAGAAAAGGGGGGACTGGAAGGGCTAATTCACTCCCAACGAAG
ACAAGATCTGCTTTTTGCTTGTACTGGGTCTCTCTGGTTAGACCAGATCTGAGCCTGGGAGCTCTCTGGC
TAACTAGGGAACCCACTGCTTAAGCCTCAATAAAGCTTGCCTTGAGTGCTTCAAGTAGTGTGTGCCCGTC
TGTTGTGTGACTCTGGTAACTAGAGATCCCTCAGACCCTTTTAGTCAGTGTGGAAAATCTCTAGCAGTAC
GTATAGTAGTTCATGTCATCTTATTATTCAGTATTTATAACTTGCAAAGAAATGAATATCAGAGAGTGAG
AGGAACTTGTTTATTGCAGCTTATAATGGTTACAAATAAAGCAATAGCATCACAAATTTCACAAATAAAG
CATTTTTTTCACTGCATTCTAGTTGTGGTTTGTCCAAACTCATCAATGTATCTTATCATGTCTGGCTCTA
GCTATCCCGCCCCTAACTCCGCCCATCCCGCCCCTAACTCCGCCCAGTTCCGCCCATTCTCCGCCCCATG
GCTGACTAATTTTTTTTATTTATGCAGAGGCCGAGGCCGCCTCGGCCTCTGAGCTATTCCAGAAGTAGTG
AGGAGGCTTTTTTGGAGGCCTAGGGACGTACCCAATTCGCCCTATAGTGAGTCGTATTACGCGCGCTCAC
TGGCCGTCGTTTTACAACGTCGTGACTGGGAAAACCCTGGCGTTACCCAACTTAATCGCCTTGCAGCACA
TCCCCCTTTCGCCAGCTGGCGTAATAGCGAAGAGGCCCGCACCGATCGCCCTTCCCAACAGTTGCGCAGC
CTGAATGGCGAATGGG
[124 nt withheld, positions 5827-5950]
C
[91 nt withheld, positions 5952-6042]
A
[49 nt withheld, positions 6044-6092]
CCTTTGACGTTGGAGTCCACGTTCTTT
[37 nt withheld, positions 6120-6156]
ACCCTATCTCGGTCTATTCTTTTGATTTATAAGGGATTTTGCCGATTTCGGCCTATTGGTTAAAAAATGA
GCTGATTTAACAAAAATTTAACGCGAATTTTAACAAAATATTAACGCTTACAATTTAGGTGGCACTTTTC
GGGGAAATGTGCGCGGAACCCCTATTTGTTTATTTTTCTAAATACATTCAAATATGTATCCGCTCATGAG
ACAATAACCCTGATAAATGCTTCAATAATATTGAAAAAGGAAGAGTATGAGTATTCAACATTTCCGTGTC
GCCCTTATTCCCTTTTTTGCGGCATTTTGCCTTCCTGTTTTTGCTCACCCAGAAACGCTGGTGAAAGTAA
AAGATGCTGAAGATCAGTTGGGTGCACGAGTGGGTTACATCGAACTGGATCTCAACAGCGGTAAGATCCT
TGAGAGTTTTCGCCCCGAAGAACGTTTTCCAATGATGAGCACTTTTAAAGTTCTGCTATGTGGCGCGGTA
TTATCCCGTATTGACGCCGGGCAAGAGCAACTCGGTCGCCGCATACACTATTCTCAGAATGACTTGGTTG
AGTACTCACCAGTCACAGAAAAGCATCTTACGGATGGCATGACAGTAAGAGAATTATGCAGTGCTGCCAT
AACCATGAGTGATAACACTGCGGCCAACTTACTTCTGACAACGATCGGAGGACCGAAGGAGCTAACCGCT
TTTTTGCACAACATGGGGGATCATGTAACTCGCCTTGATCGTTGGGAACCGGAGCTGAATGAAGCCATAC
CAAACGACGAGCGTGACACCACGATGCCTGTAGCAATGGCAACAACGTTGCGCAAACTATTAACTGGCGA
ACTACTTACTCTAGCTTCCCGGCAACAATTAATAGACTGGATGGAGGCGGATAAAGTTGCAGGACCACTT
CTGCGCTCGGCCCTTCCGGCTGGCTGGTTTATTGCTGATAAATCTGGAGCCGGTGAGCGTGGGTCTCGCG
GTATCATTGCAGCACTGGGGCCAGATGGTAAGCCCTCCCGTATCGTAGTTATCTACACGACGGGGAGTCA
GGCAACTATGGATGAACGAAATAGACAGATCGCTGAGATAGGTGCCTCACTGATTAAGCATTGGTAACTG
TCAGACCAAGTTTACTCATATATACTTTAGATTGATTTAAAACTTCATTTTTAATTTAAAAGGATCTAGG
TGAAGATCCTTTTTGATAATCTCATGACCAAAATCCCTTAACGTGAGTTTTCGTTCCACTGAGCGTCAGA
CCCCGTAGAAAAGATCAAAGGATCTTCTTGAGATCCTTTTTTTCTGCGCGTAATCTGCTGCTTGCAAACA
AAAAAACCACCGCTACCAGCGGTGGTTTGTTTGCCGGATCAAGAGCTACCAACTCTTTTTCCGAAGGTAA
CTGGCTTCAGCAGAGCGCAGATACCAAATACTGTTCTTCTAGTGTAGCCGTAGTTAGGCCACCACTTCAA
GAACTCTGTAGCACCGCCTACATACCTCGCTCTGCTAATCCTGTTACCAGTGGCTGCTGCCAGTGGCGAT
AAGTCGTGTCTTACCGGGTTGGACTCAAGACGATAGTTACCGGATAAGGCGCAGCGGTCGGGCTGAACGG
GGGGTTCGTGCACACAGCCCAGCTTGGAGCGAACGACCTACACCGAACTGAGATACCTACAGCGTGAGCT
ATGAGAAAGCGCCACGCTTCCCGAAGGGAGAAAGGCGGACAGGTATCCGGTAAGCGGCAGGGTCGGAACA
GGAGAGCGCACGAGGGAGCTTCCAGGGGGAAACGCCTGGTATCTTTATAGTCCTGTCGGGTTTCGCCACC
TCTGACTTGAGCGTCGATTTTTGTGATGCTCGTCAGGGGGGCGGAGCCTATGGAAAAACGCCAGCAACGC
GGCCTTTTTACGGTTCCTGGCCTTTTGCTGGCCTTTTGCTCACATGTTCTTTCCTGCGTTATCCCCTGAT
TCTGTGGATAACCGTATTACCGCCTTTGAGTGAGCTGATACCGCTCGCCGCAGCCGAACGACCGAGCGCA
GCGAGTCAGTGAGCGAGGAAGCGGAAGAGCGCCCAATACGCAAACCGCCTCTCCCCGCGCGTTGGCCGAT
TCATTAATGCAGCTGGCACGACAGGTTTCCCGACTGGAAAGCGGGCAGTGAGCGCAACGCAATTAATGTG
AGTTAGCTCACTCATTAGGCACCCCAGGCTTTACACTTTATGCTTCCGGCTCGTATGTTGTGTGGAATTG
TGAGCGGATAACAATTTCACACAGGAAACAGCTATGACCATGATTACGCCAAGCGCGCAATTAACCCTCA
CTAAAGGGAACAAAAGCTGGAGCTGCAAGCTTAATGTAGTCTTATGCAATACTCTTGTAGTCTTGCAACA
TGGTAACGATGAGTTAGCAACATGCCTTACAAGGAGAGAAAAAGCACCGTGCATGCCGATTGGTGGAAGT
AAGGTGGTACGATCGTGCCTTATTAGGAAGGCAACAGACGGGTCTGACATGGATTGGACGAACCACTGAA
TTGCCGCATTGCAGAGATATTGTATTTAAGTGCCTAGCTCGATACATAAACGGGTCTCTCTGGTTAGACC
AGATCTGAGCCTGGGAGCTCTCTGGCTAACTAGGGAACCCACTGCTTAAGCCTCAATAAAGCTTGCCTTG
AGTGCTTCAAGTAGTGTGTGCCCGTCTGTTGTGTGACTCTGGTAACTAGAGATCCCTCAGACCCTTTTAG
TCAGTGTGGAAAATCTCTAGCAGTGGCGCCCGAACAGGGACTTGAAAGCGAAAGGGAAACCAGAGGAGCT
CTCTCGACGCAGGACTCGGCTTGCTGAAGCGCGCACGGCAAGAGGCGAGGGGCGGCGACTGGTGAGTACG
CCAAAAATTTTGACTAGCGGAGGCTAGAAGGAGAGAGATGGGTGCGAGAGCGTCAGTATTAAGCGGGGGA
GAATTAGATCGCGATGGGAAAAAATTCGGTTAAGGCCAGGGGGAAAGAAAAAATATAAATTAAAACATAT
AGTATGGGCAAGCAGGGAGCTAGAACGATTCGCAGTTAATCCTGGCCTGTTAGAAACATCAGAAGGCTGT
AGACAAATACTGGGACAGCTACAACCATCCCTTCAGACAGGATCAGAAGAACTTAGATCATTATATAATA
CAGTAGCAACCCTCTATTGTGTGCATCAAAGGATAGAGATAAAAGACACCAAGGAAGCTTTAGACAAGAT
AGAGGAAGAGCAAAACAAAAGTAAGACCACCGCACAGCAAGCGGCCGCTGATCTTCAGACCTGGAGGAGG
AGATATGAGGGACAATTGGAGAAGTGAATTATATAAATATAAAGTAGTAAAAATTGAACCATTAGGAGTA
GCACCCACCAAGGCAAAGAGAAGAGTGGTGCAGAGAGAAAAAAGAGCAGTGGGAATAGGAGCTTTGTTCC
TTGGGTTCTTGGGAGCAGCAGGAAGCACTATGGGCGCAGCGTCAATGACGCTGACGGTACAGGCCAGACA
ATTATTGTCTGGTATAGTGCAGCAGCAGAACAATTTGCTGAGGGCTATTGAGGCGCAACAGCATCTGTTG
CAACTCACAGTCTGGGGCATCAAGCAGCTCCAGGCAAGAATCCTGGCTGTGGAAAGATACCTAAAGGATC
AACAGCTCCTGGGGATTTGGGGTTGCTCTGGAAAACTCATTTGCACCACTGCTGTGCCTTGGAATGCTAG
TTGGAGTAATAAATCTCTGGAACAGATTTGGAATCACACGACCTGGATGGAGTGGGACAGAGAAATTAAC
AATTACACAAGCTTAATACACTCCTTAATTGAAGAATCGCAAAACCAGCAAGAAAAGAATGAACAAGAAT
TATTGGAATTAGATAAATGGGCAAGTTTGTGGAATTGGTTTAACATAACAAATTGGCTGTGGTATATAAA
ATTATTCATAATGATAGTAGGAGGCTTGGTAGGTTTAAGAATAGTTTTTGCTGTACTTTCTATAGTGAAT
AGAGTTAGGCAGGGATATTCACCATTATCGTTTCAGACCCACCTCCCAACCCCGAGGGGACCCATGCATT
GCATCTCAATTAGTCAGCAACCAGGTGTGGAAAGTCCCCAGGCTCCCCAGCAGGCAGAAGTATGCAAAGC
ATGCGTCTCAATTAGTCAGCAACCATAGTCCCGCCCCTAACTCCGCCCATCCCGCCCCTAACTCCGCCCA
GTTCCGCCCATTCTCCGCCCCATGGCTGACTAATTTTTTTTATTTATGCAGAGGCCGAGGCCGCCTCGGC
CTCTGAGCTATTCCAGAAGTAGTGAGGAGGCTTTTTTGGAGGCCTAGGCTTTTGCAAAAAGCTTTCTAGA
GGTACCGTGGCCACCATGGCCAAGCCTTTGTCTCAAGAAGAATCCACCCTCATTGAAAGAGCAACGGCTA
CAATCAACAGCATCCCCATCTCTGAAGACTACAGCGTCGCCAGCGCAGCTCTCTCTAGCGACGGCCGCAT
CTTCACTGGTGTCAATGTATATCATTTTACTGGGGGACCTTGTGCAGAACTCGTGGTGCTGGGCACTGCT
GCTGCTGCGGCAGCTGGCAACCTGACTTGTATCGTCGCGATCGGAAATGAGAACAGGGGCATCTTGAGCC
CCTGCGGACGGTGCCGACAGGTGCTTCTCGATCTGCATCCTGGGATCAAAGCCATAGTGAAGGACAGTGA
TGGACAGCCGACGGCAGTTGGGATTCGTGAATTGCTGCCCTCTGGTTATGTGTGGGAGGGCTAAGTTAAC
GAATTCTAGATCTTGAGACAAATGGCAGTATTCATCCACAATTTTAAAAGAAAAGGGGGGATTGGGGGGT
ACAGTGCAGGGGAAAGAATAGTAGACATAATAGCAACAGACATACAAACTAAAGAATTACAAAAACAAAT
TACAAAAATTCAAAATTTTCGGGTTTATTACAGGGACAGCAGAGATCCACTTTGGCGCCGG
Features (pLannotate 1.2.2; 33 found; start..end, strand, type, name):
     23..89      +  CDS            small t antigen (fragment): SV40 (simian virus 40) small t antigen
     96..1274    +  promoter       EF-1α promoter: strong constitutive promoter for human elongation factor EF-1α
   1294..1318    +  protein_bind   attB1: mutant version of attB; recombination site for the Gateway® BP reaction BP Clonase™
   1324..4224    +  CDS            ANPEP: AMPN_HUMAN - Also known as APN, CD13, PEPN. Experimental evidence at protein level: Swiss-Prot protein existence level 1. (Microbial infection) Mediates as well Human cytomegalovirus (HCMV) infection. From Homo sapiens (Human).
   4229..4253    -  protein_bind   attB2: mutant version of attB; recombination site for the Gateway® BP reaction BP Clonase™
   4261..4302    +  CDS            V5 tag: epitope tag from simian virus 5
   4353..4941    +  misc_feature   WPRE: woodchuck hepatitis virus posttranscriptional regulatory element
   4992..5011    +  misc_feature   cPPT/CTS (fragment): central polypurine tract and central termination sequence of HIV-1
   5013..5246    +  LTR            3' LTR (ΔU3): self-inactivating 3' long terminal repeat (LTR) from HIV-1
   5324..5445    +  polyA_signal   SV40 poly(A) signal: SV40 polyadenylation signal
   5485..5620    +  rep_origin     SV40 ori: SV40 origin of replication
   5641..5659    -  promoter       T7 promoter: promoter for bacteriophage T7 RNA polymerase
   5667..5822    +  CDS            lacZα (fragment): LacZα fragment of β-galactosidase; lacZ fragment
   5827..6255    +  rep_origin     f1 ori (sequence partly withheld): f1 bacteriophage origin of replication; arrow indicates direction of (+) strand synthesis
   6308..6412    +  promoter       AmpR promoter: bla
   6413..7273    +  CDS            AmpR: β-lactamase; bla; confers resistance to ampicillin, carbenicillin, and related antibiotics
   7444..8032    +  rep_origin     ori: high-copy-number ColE1/pMB1/pBR322/pUC origin of replication
   8215..8307    +  CDS            lacI (fragment): lac repressor; lacI; The lac repressor binds to the lac operator to inhibit transcription in E. coli. This inhibition can be relieved by adding lactose or isopropyl-β-D-thiogalactopyranoside (IPTG).
   8320..8341    +  protein_bind   CAP binding site: CAP binding activates transcription in the presence of cAMP. E. coli catabolite activator protein
   8356..8386    +  promoter       lac promoter: promoter for the E. coli lac operon
   8390..8412    +  protein_bind   lac operator (fragment): The lac repressor binds to the lac operator to inhibit transcription in E. coli. This inhibition can be relieved by adding lactose or isopropyl-β-D-thiogalactopyranoside (IPTG). lac repressor encoded by lacI
   8455..8473    +  promoter       T3 promoter: promoter for bacteriophage T3 RNA polymerase
   8501..8727    +  promoter       RSV promoter: Rous sarcoma virus enhancer/promoter
   8728..8908    +  LTR            5' LTR (truncated): truncated 5' long terminal repeat (LTR) from HIV-1
   8955..9080    +  misc_feature   HIV-1 Ψ: packaging signal of human immunodeficiency virus type 1
   9064..9427    +  CDS            HIV-1 gag (fragment): gag protein from human immunodeficiency virus 1; gag
   9573..9806    +  misc_feature   RRE: The Rev response element (RRE) of HIV-1 allows for Rev-dependent mRNA export from the nucleus to the cytoplasm.
  10183..10209   +  CDS            Rev (fragment): human immunodeficiency virus 1 (HIV-1) Rev protein; rev; enhances nuclear export of unspliced and incompletely spliced viral mRNAs
  10216..10239   +  promoter       SV40 promoter (fragment): SV40 early promoter
  10240..10311   +  promoter       SV40 promoter (fragment): SV40 enhancer and early promoter
  10335..10470   +  rep_origin     SV40 ori: SV40 origin of replication
  10512..10910   +  CDS            BSD: blasticidin S deaminase; Aspergillus terreus BSD; confers resistance to blasticidin
  10958..11075   +  misc_feature   cPPT/CTS: central polypurine tract and central termination sequence of HIV-1
