[The description below was written by a language model from this plasmid's Addgene catalogue record and pLannotate feature annotations shown in this document.]
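Description:
pLEX307-APN-blast is a lentiviral transfer plasmid for constitutive expression of human aminopeptidase N (APN, gene ANPEP, also known as CD13) in mammalian cells. It is built on the pLEX307 backbone. In bacteria it is maintained through a high-copy ColE1/pUC-type origin and an ampicillin resistance gene, and an f1 origin is also present. The viral portion has a third-generation, self-inactivating layout. An RSV promoter is fused to a truncated HIV-1 5' LTR and drives genomic RNA production in packaging cells. This is followed by the Ψ packaging signal with a gag fragment, the Rev response element for Rev-dependent nuclear export, a central polypurine tract, and a U3-deleted 3' LTR with a downstream SV40 polyadenylation signal.

Between the LTRs there are two expression units. An SV40 early promoter/origin region drives the blasticidin S deaminase gene, which allows blasticidin selection of transduced cells. Downstream of the cPPT, the human EF-1α promoter drives the ANPEP coding sequence, which was inserted by Gateway recombination and is flanked by attB1 and attB2 sites. A V5 epitope tag lies just after attB2, but the record does not state whether it is read in frame with the insert or preceded by a stop codon. A WPRE follows to enhance transcript stability and expression.

The stated purpose is stable APN expression, and the ANPEP annotation notes the protein's role in viral infection of cells. The depositors warn that this backbone is prone to recombination, typically between the LTRs and occasionally between the Gateway sites, so the integrity of the plasmid should be verified.
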