Addgene plasmid #158455: pLEX307-APN-blast
Purpose: Constitutive lentiviral expression of human APN.
Depositing lab: Alejandro Chavez & Sho Iketani. Depositing organization: Columbia University.
Backbone
  Vector backbone: pLEX307
  Vector type: Mammalian Expression, Lentiviral
  Selectable markers: Blasticidin
Growth in bacteria
  Bacterial resistance: Ampicillin, 100 μg/mL
  Growth temperature: 30°C
  Growth strain: NEB Stable
  Copy number: High Copy
Gene/Insert
  Gene/Insert name: APN
  Species: H. sapiens (human)
  Entrez Gene: ANPEP (a.k.a. AP-M, AP-N, APN, CD13, GP150, LAP1, P150, PEPN, hAPN)
  Cloning method: Gateway Cloning
  Sequencing primers: 5′ EF1a-F; 3′ WPRE-R
Terms and licenses: Academic/Nonprofit Terms; Industry Terms: Not Available to Industry
Depositor comments: The authors have noticed that recombination within the pLEX307 backbone can occur. All users are advised to sequence the vectors and restriction digest them and run them on a gel to ensure they show the expected full length insert and plasmid size. In cases where recombination has occurred, it is typically between the viral LTR elements in the vector, although recombination between the gateway cloning sites has also been observed.
How to cite: pLEX307-APN-blast was a gift from Alejandro Chavez & Sho Iketani (Addgene plasmid # 158455 ; http://n2t.net/addgene:158455 ; RRID:Addgene_158455)
